>Addgene plasmid #177105 | YIplac211-MNN9-msGFP2 | addgene full sequence | sequence record 348217 | Addgene NGS Result
GCGCCCAATACGCAAACCGCCTCTCCCCGCGCGTTGGCCGATTCATTAATGCAGCTGGCACGACAGGTTT
CCCGACTGGAAAGCGGGCAGTGAGCGCAACGCAATTAATGTGAGTTAGCTCACTCATTAGGCACCCCAGG
CTTTACACTTTATGCTTCCGGCTCGTATGTTGTGTGGAATTGTGAGCGGATAACAATTTCACACAGGAAA
CAGCTATGACCATGATTACGCCAAGCTTGCATGCAGGAAAGACGTGCAGCAATGGCTTTGGCGCGCAATG
AATTACTATTCTCCACCATAGGACCTCACACTTCTTGGGTGCTGTGGCTAGATGCCGATATTATAGAGAC
ACCACCATCTTTAATTCAAGACATGACCAAACACAACAAAGCTATCTTAGCTGCAAACATTTATCAAAGA
TTTTACGATGAAGAGAAGAAGCAACCATCAATCAGACCATACGATTTCAACAACTGGCAAGAAAGTGACA
CCGGTTTAGAAATAGCCTCTCAGATGGGTGATGACGAGATTATTGTCGAGGGTTATGCAGAAATTGCCAC
TTATAGGCCATTAATGGCTCATTTCTACGATGCTAATGGCGTACCAGGTGAAGAGATGGCGCTGGATGGT
GTTGGTGGAGGCTGTACTTTGGTCAAAGCAGAAGTTCACAGAGACGGTGCCATGTTCCCTAATTTCCCAT
TTTATCACTTGATTGAAACAGAAGGTTTTGCTAAGATGGCGAAGAGATTAAACTACGATGTATTTGGCTT
ACCAAACTATTTGGTTTATCACATAGAGGAAGAGAACCATTCGGATCCGGGAAGTTCGGGGTCCAGCGGT
TCTTCAGGCGCTAGTATGGATAGCACTGAGAGCTTGTTCACAGGTGTTGTTCCTATCTTGGTCGAATTAG
ACGGTGACGTAAACGGTCATAAGTTCAGTGTTAGAGGTGAAGGTGAAGGTGACGCTACTAACGGTAAATT
GACATTGAAGTTTATTTGTACTACAGGTAAATTGCCAGTTCCTTGGCCAACTTTGGTTACTACATTGACA
TACGGTGTTCAATGTTTTTCAAGATACCCAGATCATATGAAGCAACATGATTTCTTTAAGTCTGCTATGC
CAGAAGGTTACGTTCAAGAAAGAACTATCACTTTTAAAGATGATGGTACTTACAAGACAAGAGCAGAGGT
TAAGTTCGAAGGTGACACTTTGGTTAACAGAATCGAATTGAAGGGTATCGATTTTAAAGAAGATGGTAAT
ATTTTGGGTCATAAATTGGAATACAACTACAACTCACATAACGTTTACATTACAGCTGATAAACAAAAGA
ATGGTATTAAAGCAAACTTCAAGATCAGACATAATGTTGAAGATGGTTCTGTTCAATTAGCAGATCATTA
CCAACAAAACACTCCAATTGGTGACGGTCCAGTTTTGTTACCAGATAACCATTACTTGTCTACACAATCA
AAATTGTCTAAAGATCCAAACGAAAAGAGAGATCATATGGTTTTGTTAGAATTTGTTACTGCTGCTGGTA
TCACAGGTGGCAGTGGCGGTTCTTAATAAGCGGCCGCGCAACTGAGCAAAAAGCATACAGAAGCTATAGC
GTTATTGAAAGATAATATTGTTGCGATTATTAGTTGAAAATAAACAAAACAAGATATATATTCATATATA
TATATATATAATTTACACATGTATATTAAAAAATGCCGAATAAAAAGTGCTACAACAACTAATTTCTGAG
CTTGAGAATAAACCATTCACATTTTATTTCTTTTGGTGCTTCTTTATCATTTATAAATCGGTGGTCTTGA
CTTTTTATTCCTTTCTAGTCTAACAATCATCCATTCTATAGCGTCTTTAACACCTTCTCCAGTCAATGCG
CTTATTGGTAAAACCCTACTATCTCTAGCGCTTATATGTTCCGCAATCTTATTAAATACTTCTTTTATAT
CTTGTACTTCCATTCTATCTTGTCTATCTTGTTTATTGGCCAGCATCAAGATGGGTACACCTTCAATTTC
TTCATCCATTACAACTGACTGTAGGGTCGTGGAACATTCGTCTAATCGTTCTCTATCTGAACTATCCACA
ATGAAAATTATACCATGACATAGGGAATAGTATTCGGACCACATTGATCTCAGTGATTCTTGACCACCTA
CATCCCAAAACTTCAAGATCTGTTTACTGTCAACGGGTATTGTCGCCACATTTTGTCCTACCGGGTACCG
AGCTCGAATTCACTGGCCGTCGTTTTACAACGTCGTGACTGGGAAAACCCTGGCGTTACCCAACTTAATC
GCCTTGCAGCACATCCCCCTTTCGCCAGCTGGCGTAATAGCGAAGAGGCCCGCACCGATCGCCCTTCCCA
ACAGTTGCGCAGCCTGAATGGCGAATGGCGCCTGATGCGGTATTTTCTCCTTACGCATCTGTGCGGTATT
TCACACCGCATATGGTGCACTCTCAGTACAATCTGCTCTGATGCCGCATAGTTAAGCCAGCCCCGACACC
CGCCAACACCCGCTGACGCGCCCTGACGGGCTTGTCTGCTCCCGGCATCCGCTTACAGACAAGCTGTGAC
CGTCTCCGGGAGCTGCATGTGTCAGAGGTTTTCACCGTCATCACCGAAACGCGCGAGACGAAAGGGCGGG
TAATAACTGATATAATTAAATTGAAGCTCTAATTTGTGAGTTTAGTATACATGCATTTACTTATAATACA
GTTTTTTAGTTTTGCTGGCCGCATCTTCTCAAATATGCTTCCCAGCCTGCTTTTCTGTAACGTTCACCCT
CTACCTTAGCATCCCTTCCCTTTGCAAATAGTCCTCTTCCAACAATAATAATGTCAGATCCTGTAGAGAC
CACATCATCCACGGTTCTATACTGTTGACCCAATGCGTCTCCCTTGTCATCTAAACCCACACCGGGTGTC
ATAATCAACCAATCGTAACCTTCATCTCTTCCACCCATGTCTCTTTGAGCAATAAAGCCGATAACAAAAT
CTTTGTCGCTCTTCGCAATGTCAACAGTACCCTTAGTATATTCTCCAGTAGATAGGGAGCCCTTGCATGA
CAATTCTGCTAACATCAAAAGGCCTCTAGGTTCCTTTGTTACTTCTTCTGCCGCCTGCTTCAAACCGCTA
ACAATACCTGGGCCCACCACACCGTGTGCATTCGTAATGTCTGCCCATTCTGCTATTCTGTATACACCCG
CAGAGTACTGCAATTTGACTGTATTACCAATGTCAGCAAATTTTCTGTCTTCGAAGAGTAAAAAATTGTA
CTTGGCGGATAATGCCTTTAGCGGCTTAACTGTGCCCTCCATGGAAAAATCAGTCAAGATATCCACATGT
GTTTTTAGTAAACAAATTTTGGGACCTAATGCTTCAACTAACTCCAGTAATTCCTTGGTGGTACGAACAT
CCAATGAAGCACACAAGTTTGTTTGCTTTTCGTGCATGATATTAAATAGCTTGGCAGCAACAGGACTAGG
ATGAGTAGCAGCACGTTCCTTATATGTAGCTTTCGACATGATTTATCTTCGTTTCCTGCATGTTTTTGTT
CTGTGCAGTTGGGTTAAGAATACTGGGCAATTTCATGTTTCTTCAACACTACATATGCGTATATATACCA
ATCTAAGTCTGTGCTCCTTCCTTCGTTCTTCCTTCTGTTCGGAGATTACCGAATCAAAAAAATTTCAAGG
AAACCGAAATCAAAAAAAAGAATAAAAAAAAAATGATGAATTGAAAAGCTGGCCTCGTGATACGCCTATT
TTTATAGGTTAATGTCATGATAATAATGGTTTCTTAGACGTCAGGTGGCACTTTTCGGGGAAATGTGCGC
GGAACCCCTATTTGTTTATTTTTCTAAATACATTCAAATATGTATCCGCTCATGAGACAATAACCCTGAT
AAATGCTTCAATAATATTGAAAAAGGAAGAGTATGAGTATTCAACATTTCCGTGTCGCCCTTATTCCCTT
TTTTGCGGCATTTTGCCTTCCTGTTTTTGCTCACCCAGAAACGCTGGTGAAAGTAAAAGATGCTGAAGAT
CAGTTGGGTGCACGAGTGGGTTACATCGAACTGGATCTCAACAGCGGTAAGATCCTTGAGAGTTTTCGCC
CCGAAGAACGTTTTCCAATGATGAGCACTTTTAAAGTTCTGCTATGTGGCGCGGTATTATCCCGTATTGA
CGCCGGGCAAGAGCAACTCGGTCGCCGCATACACTATTCTCAGAATGACTTGGTTGAGTACTCACCAGTC
ACAGAAAAGCATCTTACGGATGGCATGACAGTAAGAGAATTATGCAGTGCTGCCATAACCATGAGTGATA
ACACTGCGGCCAACTTACTTCTGACAACGATCGGAGGACCGAAGGAGCTAACCGCTTTTTTGCACAACAT
GGGGGATCATGTAACTCGCCTTGATCGTTGGGAACCGGAGCTGAATGAAGCCATACCAAACGACGAGCGT
GACACCACGATGCCTGTAGCAATGGCAACAACGTTGCGCAAACTATTAACTGGCGAACTACTTACTCTAG
CTTCCCGGCAACAATTAATAGACTGGATGGAGGCGGATAAAGTTGCAGGACCACTTCTGCGCTCGGCCCT
TCCGGCTGGCTGGTTTATTGCTGATAAATCTGGAGCCGGTGAGCGTGGGTCTCGCGGTATCATTGCAGCA
CTGGGGCCAGATGGTAAGCCCTCCCGTATCGTAGTTATCTACACGACGGGGAGTCAGGCAACTATGGATG
AACGAAATAGACAGATCGCTGAGATAGGTGCCTCACTGATTAAGCATTGGTAACTGTCAGACCAAGTTTA
CTCATATATACTTTAGATTGATTTAAAACTTCATTTTTAATTTAAAAGGATCTAGGTGAAGATCCTTTTT
GATAATCTCATGACCAAAATCCCTTAACGTGAGTTTTCGTTCCACTGAGCGTCAGACCCCGTAGAAAAGA
TCAAAGGATCTTCTTGAGATCCTTTTTTTCTGCGCGTAATCTGCTGCTTGCAAACAAAAAAACCACCGCT
ACCAGCGGTGGTTTGTTTGCCGGATCAAGAGCTACCAACTCTTTTTCCGAAGGTAACTGGCTTCAGCAGA
GCGCAGATACCAAATACTGTTCTTCTAGTGTAGCCGTAGTTAGGCCACCACTTCAAGAACTCTGTAGCAC
CGCCTACATACCTCGCTCTGCTAATCCTGTTACCAGTGGCTGCTGCCAGTGGCGATAAGTCGTGTCTTAC
CGGGTTGGACTCAAGACGATAGTTACCGGATAAGGCGCAGCGGTCGGGCTGAACGGGGGGTTCGTGCACA
CAGCCCAGCTTGGAGCGAACGACCTACACCGAACTGAGATACCTACAGCGTGAGCTATGAGAAAGCGCCA
CGCTTCCCGAAGGGAGAAAGGCGGACAGGTATCCGGTAAGCGGCAGGGTCGGAACAGGAGAGCGCACGAG
GGAGCTTCCAGGGGGAAACGCCTGGTATCTTTATAGTCCTGTCGGGTTTCGCCACCTCTGACTTGAGCGT
CGATTTTTGTGATGCTCGTCAGGGGGGCGGAGCCTATGGAAAAACGCCAGCAACGCGGCCTTTTTACGGT
TCCTGGCCTTTTGCTGGCCTTTTGCTCACATGTTCTTTCCTGCGTTATCCCCTGATTCTGTGGATAACCG
TATTACCGCCTTTGAGTGAGCTGATACCGCTCGCCGCAGCCGAACGACCGAGCGCAGCGAGTCAGTGAGC
GAGGAAGCGGAAGA
Features (pLannotate 1.2.2; 16 found; start..end, strand, type, name):
      1..93      +  CDS            lacI (fragment): lac repressor; lacI; The lac repressor binds to the lac operator to inhibit transcription in E. coli. This inhibition can be relieved by adding lactose or isopropyl-β-D-thiogalactopyranoside (IPTG).
    106..127     +  protein_bind   CAP binding site: CAP binding activates transcription in the presence of cAMP. E. coli catabolite activator protein
    142..172     +  promoter       lac promoter: promoter for the E. coli lac operon
    180..196     +  protein_bind   lac operator: The lac repressor binds to the lac operator to inhibit transcription in E. coli. This inhibition can be relieved by adding lactose or isopropyl-β-D-thiogalactopyranoside (IPTG). lac repressor encoded by lacI
    244..810     +  CDS            MNN9 (fragment): MNN9_YEAST - Experimental evidence at protein level: Swiss-Prot protein existence level 1. The M-Pol I and M-Pol II complexes possess alpha-1,6- mannosyltransferase activity and are probably involved in the elongation of the mannan backbone of N-linked glycans on cell wall and periplasmic proteins. May also provide alpha-1,2-mannosyltransferase activity to the M-Pol I complex. From Saccharomyces cerevisiae (strain ATCC 204508 / S288c) (Baker's yeast).
    856..1551    +  CDS            Superfolder GFP: Superfolder GFP is a basic (constitutively fluorescent) green fluorescent protein published in 2005, derived from Aequorea victoria. It is reported to be a very rapidly-maturing weak dimer.
   1800..2231    -  CDS            ARL3 (fragment): ARL3_YEAST - Also known as ARP1. Experimental evidence at protein level: Swiss-Prot protein existence level 1. Involved in the targeting of ARL1 to the Golgi. Can bind and hydrolyze GTP. From Saccharomyces cerevisiae (strain ATCC 204508 / S288c) (Baker's yeast).
   2231..2251    -  misc_feature   MCS (fragment): pUC18/19 multiple cloning site
   2248..2405    +  CDS            lacZα (fragment): LacZα fragment of β-galactosidase; lacZ fragment
   2411..2510    -  misc_feature   bom (fragment): basis of mobility region from pBR322
   2612..2647    -  CDS            rop (fragment): Rop protein, which maintains plasmids at low copy number; rop
   2736..3539    -  CDS            URA3: orotidine-5'-phosphate decarboxylase, required for uracil biosynthesis; S. cerevisiae URA3; yeast auxotrophic marker, counterselectable with 5-fluoroorotic acid (5-FOA)
   3540..3755    -  promoter       URA3 promoter: S. cerevisiae URA3
   3848..3952    +  promoter       AmpR promoter: bla
   3953..4813    +  CDS            AmpR: β-lactamase; bla; confers resistance to ampicillin, carbenicillin, and related antibiotics
   4984..5572    +  rep_origin     ori: high-copy-number ColE1/pMB1/pBR322/pUC origin of replication
