[The description below was written by a language model from this plasmid's Addgene catalogue record and pLannotate feature annotations shown in this document.]
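Description:
YIplac211-MNN9-msGFP2 is a yeast integrating plasmid built on the YIplac211 backbone and designed to produce a Mnn9-msGFP2 fusion in Saccharomyces cerevisiae. In E. coli it is maintained at high copy through a ColE1/pUC-type origin and selected with ampicillin via the bla (AmpR) gene. The feature table shows no yeast replication origin or centromere, consistent with an integrative (YIp) vector that must recombine into the genome to be stably inherited. Yeast transformants are selected by uracil prototrophy through the URA3 marker and its native promoter, which is also counterselectable with 5-fluoroorotic acid. Remnants of the pUC-derived lac region (lacI fragment, CAP site, lac promoter and operator, lacZα and polylinker fragments) flank the insert and are backbone carry-over.

The payload is a fragment of the MNN9 coding sequence rather than the full gene, followed shortly downstream on the same strand by a GFP open reading frame that the annotation software matched to superfolder GFP, presumably the msGFP2 variant named in the construct. No yeast promoter is annotated upstream of MNN9. Downstream of the GFP lies a reverse-oriented fragment of ARL3, which probably represents yeast genomic sequence from the MNN9 neighbourhood, although the record does not say so. This layout suggests that integration at the chromosomal MNN9 locus tags the endogenous gene, so that the fusion would be expressed under native control, but the record does not state the integration strategy or the cloning sites. Mnn9 is a subunit of the Golgi mannan polymerase complexes, and the fluorescent fusion serves as a Golgi marker for live-cell imaging, here in studies of intra-Golgi recycling pathways.
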