Addgene plasmid #177105: YIplac211-MNN9-msGFP2
Purpose: Expresses Mnn9-msGFP2 in yeast cells
Depositing lab: Benjamin Glick. Depositing organization: University of Chicago. Publication: Clathrin adaptors mediate two sequential pathways of intra-Golgi recycling. Casler JC, Johnson N, Krahn AH, Pantazopoulou A, Day KJ, Glick BS. J Cell Biol. 2022 Jan 3;221(1). pii: 212747. doi: 10.1083/jcb.202103199. Epub 2021 Nov 5. PubMed 34739034.
Backbone
  Vector backbone: YIplac211
  Vector type: Yeast Expression
Growth in bacteria
  Bacterial resistance: Ampicillin, 100 μg/mL
  Growth temperature: 37°C
  Growth strain: DH5alpha
  Copy number: High Copy
Gene/Insert
  Gene/Insert name: MNN9
  Species: S. cerevisiae (budding yeast)
  Entrez Gene: MNN9
  Cloning method: Restriction Enzyme; 5′ cloning site Unknown (unknown if destroyed); 3′ cloning site Unknown (unknown if destroyed)
Terms and licenses: Academic/Nonprofit Terms; Industry Terms: Not Available to Industry
How to cite: YIplac211-MNN9-msGFP2 was a gift from Benjamin Glick (Addgene plasmid # 177105 ; http://n2t.net/addgene:177105 ; RRID:Addgene_177105)
